>Addgene plasmid #99694 | pAAV-SCP1-dSa VPR mini.-2X snRP-1 Neurog2 | addgene full sequence | sequence record 194587 | Addgene NGS Result
AAAACCTCTGACACATGCAGCTCCCGGAGACGGTCACAGCTTGTCTGTAAGCGGATGCCGGGAGCAGACA
AGCCCGTCAGGGCGCGTCAGCGGGTGTTGGCGGGTGTCGGGGCTGGCTTAACTATGCGGCATCAGAGCAG
ATTGTACTGAGAGTGCACCATAAAATTGTAAACGTTAATATTTTGTTAAAATTCGCGTTAAATTTTTGTT
AAATCAGCTCATTTTTTAACCAATAGACCGAAATCGGCAAAATCCCTTATAAATCAAAAGAATAGCCCGA
GATAGAGT
[37 nt withheld, positions 289-325]
AAAGAACGTGGACTCCAACGTCAAAGG
[141 nt withheld, positions 353-493]
G
[46 nt withheld, positions 495-540]
A
[95 nt withheld, positions 542-636]
TATGCGGTGTGAAATACCGCACAGATGCGTAAGGAGAAAATACCGCATCAGGCGCCCCTGCAGGCAGCTG
CGCGCTCGCTCGCTCACTGAGGCCGCCCGGGCAAAGCCCGGGCGTCGGGCGACCTTTGGTCGCCCGGCCT
CAGTGAGCGAGCGAGCGCGCAGAGAGGGAGTGGCCAACTCCATCACTAGGGGTTCCTGCGGCCGCGAGGG
CCTATTTCCCATGATTCCTTCATATTTGCATATACGATACAAGGCTGTTAGAGAGATAATTGGAATTAAT
TTGACTGTAAACACAAAGATATTAGTACAAAATACGTGACGTAGAAAGTAATAATTTCTTGGGTAGTTTG
CAGTTTTAAAATTATGTTTTAAAATGGACTATCATATGCTTACCGTAACTTGAAAGTATTTCGATTTCTT
GGCTTTATATATCTTGTGGAAAGGACGAAACACCGGGTATATAAGGGGTTTTAAGGTTTTAGTACTCTGG
AAACAGAATCTACTAAAACAAGGCAAAATGCCGTGTTTATCTCGTCAACTTGTTGGCGAGATTTTTTTGG
CCGCCTCGAGGTACTTATATAAGGGGGTGGGGGCGCGTTCGTCCTCAGTCGCGATCGAACACTCGAGCCG
AGCAGACGTGCCTACGGACCGACCGGTGCCACCATGGCCCCAAAGAAGAAGCGGAAGGTCGGTATCCACG
GAGTCCCAGCAGCCAAGCGGAACTACATCCTGGGCCTGGCCATCGGCATCACCAGCGTGGGCTACGGCAT
CATCGACTACGAGACACGGGACGTGATCGATGCCGGCGTGCGGCTGTTCAAAGAGGCCAACGTGGAAAAC
AACGAGGGCAGGCGGAGCAAGAGAGGCGCCAGAAGGCTGAAGCGGCGGAGGCGGCATAGAATCCAGAGAG
TGAAGAAGCTGCTGTTCGACTACAACCTGCTGACCGACCACAGCGAGCTGAGCGGCATCAACCCCTACGA
GGCCAGAGTGAAGGGCCTGAGCCAGAAGCTGAGCGAGGAAGAGTTCTCTGCCGCCCTGCTGCACCTGGCC
AAGAGAAGAGGCGTGCACAACGTGAACGAGGTGGAAGAGGACACCGGCAACGAGCTGTCCACCAAAGAGC
AGATCAGCCGGAACAGCAAGGCCCTGGAAGAGAAATACGTGGCCGAACTGCAGCTGGAACGGCTGAAGAA
AGACGGCGAAGTGCGGGGCAGCATCAACAGATTCAAGACCAGCGACTACGTGAAAGAAGCCAAACAGCTG
CTGAAGGTGCAGAAGGCCTACCACCAGCTGGACCAGAGCTTCATCGACACCTACATCGACCTGCTGGAAA
CCCGGCGGACCTACTATGAGGGACCTGGCGAGGGCAGCCCCTTCGGCTGGAAGGACATCAAAGAATGGTA
CGAGATGCTGATGGGCCACTGCACCTACTTCCCCGAGGAACTGCGGAGCGTGAAGTACGCCTACAACGCC
GACCTGTACAACGCCCTGAACGACCTGAACAATCTCGTGATCACCAGGGACGAGAACGAGAAGCTGGAAT
ATTACGAGAAGTTCCAGATCATCGAGAACGTGTTCAAGCAGAAGAAGAAGCCCACCCTGAAGCAGATCGC
CAAAGAAATCCTCGTGAACGAAGAGGATATTAAGGGCTACAGAGTGACCAGCACCGGCAAGCCCGAGTTC
ACCAACCTGAAGGTGTACCACGACATCAAGGACATTACCGCCCGGAAAGAGATTATTGAGAACGCCGAGC
TGCTGGATCAGATTGCCAAGATCCTGACCATCTACCAGAGCAGCGAGGACATCCAGGAAGAACTGACCAA
TCTGAACTCCGAGCTGACCCAGGAAGAGATCGAGCAGATCTCTAATCTGAAGGGCTATACCGGCACCCAC
AACCTGAGCCTGAAGGCCATCAACCTGATCCTGGACGAGCTGTGGCACACCAACGACAACCAGATCGCTA
TCTTCAACCGGCTGAAGCTGGTGCCCAAGAAGGTGGACCTGTCCCAGCAGAAAGAGATCCCCACCACCCT
GGTGGACGACTTCATCCTGAGCCCCGTCGTGAAGAGAAGCTTCATCCAGAGCATCAAAGTGATCAACGCC
ATCATCAAGAAGTACGGCCTGCCCAACGACATCATTATCGAGCTGGCCCGCGAGAAGAACTCCAAGGACG
CCCAGAAAATGATCAACGAGATGCAGAAGCGGAACCGGCAGACCAACGAGCGGATCGAGGAAATCATCCG
GACCACCGGCAAAGAGAACGCCAAGTACCTGATCGAGAAGATCAAGCTGCACGACATGCAGGAAGGCAAG
TGCCTGTACAGCCTGGAAGCCATCCCTCTGGAAGATCTGCTGAACAACCCCTTCAACTATGAGGTGGACC
ACATCATCCCCAGAAGCGTGTCCTTCGACAACAGCTTCAACAACAAGGTGCTCGTGAAGCAGGAAGAAGC
CAGCAAGAAGGGCAACCGGACCCCATTCCAGTACCTGAGCAGCAGCGACAGCAAGATCAGCTACGAAACC
TTCAAGAAGCACATCCTGAATCTGGCCAAGGGCAAGGGCAGAATCAGCAAGACCAAGAAAGAGTATCTGC
TGGAAGAACGGGACATCAACAGGTTCTCCGTGCAGAAAGACTTCATCAACCGGAACCTGGTGGATACCAG
ATACGCCACCAGAGGCCTGATGAACCTGCTGCGGAGCTACTTCAGAGTGAACAACCTGGACGTGAAAGTG
AAGTCCATCAATGGCGGCTTCACCAGCTTTCTGCGGCGGAAGTGGAAGTTTAAGAAAGAGCGGAACAAGG
GGTACAAGCACCACGCCGAGGACGCCCTGATCATTGCCAACGCCGATTTCATCTTCAAAGAGTGGAAGAA
ACTGGACAAGGCCAAAAAAGTGATGGAAAACCAGATGTTCGAGGAAAAGCAGGCCGAGAGCATGCCCGAG
ATCGAAACCGAGCAGGAGTACAAAGAGATCTTCATCACCCCCCACCAGATCAAGCACATTAAGGACTTCA
AGGACTACAAGTACAGCCACCGGGTGGACAAGAAGCCTAATAGAGAGCTGATTAACGACACCCTGTACTC
CACCCGGAAGGACGACAAGGGCAACACCCTGATCGTGAACAATCTGAACGGCCTGTACGACAAGGACAAT
GACAAGCTGAAAAAGCTGATCAACAAGAGCCCCGAAAAGCTGCTGATGTACCACCACGACCCCCAGACCT
ACCAGAAACTGAAGCTGATTATGGAACAGTACGGCGACGAGAAGAATCCCCTGTACAAGTACTACGAGGA
AACCGGGAACTACCTGACCAAGTACTCCAAAAAGGACAACGGCCCCGTGATCAAGAAGATTAAGTATTAC
GGCAACAAACTGAACGCCCATCTGGACATCACCGACGACTACCCCAACAGCAGAAACAAGGTCGTGAAGC
TGTCCCTGAAGCCCTACAGATTCGACGTGTACCTGGACAATGGCGTGTACAAGTTCGTGACCGTGAAGAA
TCTGGATGTGATCAAAAAAGAAAACTACTACGAAGTGAATAGCAAGTGCTATGAGGAAGCTAAGAAGCTG
AAGAAGATCAGCAACCAGGCCGAGTTTATCGCCTCCTTCTACAACAACGATCTGATCAAGATCAACGGCG
AGCTGTATAGAGTGATCGGCGTGAACAACGACCTGCTGAACCGGATCGAAGTGAACATGATCGACATCAC
CTACCGCGAGTACCTGGAAAACATGAACGACAAGAGGCCCCCCAGGATCATTAAGACAATCGCCTCCAAG
ACCCAGAGCATTAAGAAGTACAGCACAGACATTCTGGGCAACCTGTATGAAGTGAAATCTAAGAAGCACC
CTCAGATCATCAAAAAGGGCAAAAGGCCGGCGGCCACGAAAAAGGCCGGCCAGGCAAAAAAGAAAAAGGG
ATCCGAGGCCAGCGGTTCCGGACGGGCTGACGCATTGGACGATTTTGATCTGGATATGCTGGGAAGTGAC
GCCCTCGATGATTTTGACCTTGACATGCTTGGTTCGGATGCCCTTGATGACTTTGACCTCGACATGCTCG
GCAGTGACGCCCTTGATGATTTCGACCTGGACATGCTGATTAACTCTAGAAGTTCCGGATCTCCGAAAAA
GAAACGCAAAGTTGGTTCGGGAGGTGGTTCGGGTGGCTCTGGATCAGTGCTGCCTCAGGCTCCTGCTCCT
GCACCAGCTCCAGCCATGGTGTCTGCACTGGCTCAGGCACCAGCACCCGTGCCTGTGCTGGCTCCTGGAC
CTCCACAGGCTGTGGCTCCACCAGCCCCTAAACCTACACAGGCCGGCGAGGGCACACTGTCTGAAGCTCT
GCTGCAGCTGCAGTTCGACGACGAGGATCTGGGAGCCCTGCTGGGAAACAGCACCGATCCTGCCGTGTTC
ACCGACCTGGCCAGCGTGGACAACAGCGAGTTCCAGCAGCTGCTGAACCAGGGCATCCCTGTGGCCCCTC
ACACCACCGAGCCCATGCTGATGGAATACCCCGAGGCCATCACCCGGCTCGTGACAGGCGCTCAGAGGCC
TCCTGATCCAGCTCCTGCCCCTCTGGGAGCACCAGGCCTGCCTAATGGACTGCTGTCTGGCGACGAGGAC
TTCAGCTCTATCGCCGATATGGATTTCTCAGCCTTGCTGTCAGGCGGTGGTAGTGGTGGGAGCGGTAGTG
ACCTTTCCCATCCGCCCCCAAGGGGCCATCTGGATGAGCTGACAACCACACTTGAGTCCATGACCGAGGA
TCTGAACCTGGACTCACCCCTGACCCCGGAATTGAACGAGATTCTGGATACCTTCCTGAACGACGAGTGC
CTCTTGCATGCCATGCATATCAGCACAGGACTGTCCATCTTCGACACATCTCTGTTTTAGGAATTCAAAT
AAAATACGAAATGAAATAAAATACGAAATGCAATTGGGCCGCAGGAACCCCTAGTGATGGAGTTGGCCAC
TCCCTCTCTGCGCGCTCGCTCGCTCACTGAGGCCGGGCGACCAAAGGTCGCCCGACGCCCGGGCTTTGCC
CGAGCGGCCTCAGTGAGCGAGCGAGCGCGCAGCTGCCTGCAGGACATGTGAGCAAAAGGCCAGCAAAAGG
CCAGGAACCGTAAAAAGGCCGCGTTGCTGGCGTTTTTCCATAGGCTCCGCCCCCCTGACGAGCATCACAA
AAATCGACGCTCAAGTCAGAGGTGGCGAAACCCGACAGGACTATAAAGATACCAGGCGTTTCCCCCTGGA
AGCTCCCTCGTGCGCTCTCCTGTTCCGACCCTGCCGCTTACCGGATACCTGTCCGCCTTTCTCCCTTCGG
GAAGCGTGGCGCTTTCTCATAGCTCACGCTGTAGGTATCTCAGTTCGGTGTAGGTCGTTCGCTCCAAGCT
GGGCTGTGTGCACGAACCCCCCGTTCAGCCCGACCGCTGCGCCTTATCCGGTAACTATCGTCTTGAGTCC
AACCCGGTAAGACACGACTTATCGCCACTGGCAGCAGCCACTGGTAACAGGATTAGCAGAGCGAGGTATG
TAGGCGGTGCTACAGAGTTCTTGAAGTGGTGGCCTAACTACGGCTACACTAGAAGAACAGTATTTGGTAT
CTGCGCTCTGCTGAAGCCAGTTACCTTCGGAAAAAGAGTTGGTAGCTCTTGATCCGGCAAACAAACCACC
GCTGGTAGCGGTGGTTTTTTTGTTTGCAAGCAGCAGATTACGCGCAGAAAAAAAGGATCTCAAGAAGATC
CTTTGATCTTTTCTACGGGGTCTGACGCTCAGTGGAACGAAAACTCACGTTAAGGGATTTTGGTCATGAG
ATTATCAAAAAGGATCTTCACCTAGATCCTTTTAAATTAAAAATGAAGTTTTAAATCAATCTAAAGTATA
TATGAGTAAACTTGGTCTGACAGTTACCAATGCTTAATCAGTGAGGCACCTATCTCAGCGATCTGTCTAT
TTCGTTCATCCATAGTTGCCTGACTCCCCGTCGTGTAGATAACTACGATACGGGAGGGCTTACCATCTGG
CCCCAGTGCTGCAATGATACCGCGGCTTCCACGCTCACCGGCTCCAGATTTATCAGCAATAAACCAGCCA
GCCGGAAGGGCCGAGCGCAGAAGTGGTCCTGCAACTTTATCCGCCTCCATCCAGTCTATTAATTGTTGCC
GGGAAGCTAGAGTAAGTAGTTCGCCAGTTAATAGTTTGCGCAACGTTGTTGCCATTGCTACAGGCATCGT
GGTGTCACGCTCGTCGTTTGGTATGGCTTCATTCAGCTCCGGTTCCCAACGATCAAGGCGAGTTACATGA
TCCCCCATGTTGTGCAAAAAAGCGGTTAGCTCCTTCGGTCCTCCGATCGTTGTCAGAAGTAAGTTGGCCG
CAGTGTTATCACTCATGGTTATGGCAGCACTGCATAATTCTCTTACTGTCATGCCATCCGTAAGATGCTT
TTCTGTGACTGGTGAGTACTCAACCAAGTCATTCTGAGAATAGTGTATGCGGCGACCGAGTTGCTCTTGC
CCGGCGTCAATACGGGATAATACCGCGCCACATAGCAGAACTTTAAAAGTGCTCATCATTGGAAAACGTT
CTTCGGGGCGAAAACTCTCAAGGATCTTACCGCTGTTGAGATCCAGTTCGATGTAACCCACTCGTGCACC
CAACTGATCTTCAGCATCTTTTACTTTCACCAGCGTTTCTGGGTGAGCAAAAACAGGAAGGCAAAATGCC
GCAAAAAAGGGAATAAGGGCGACACGGAAATGTTGAATACTCATACTCTTCCTTTTTCAATATTATTGAA
GCATTTATCAGGGTTATTGTCTCATGAGCGGATACATATTTGAATGTATTTAGAAAAATAAACAAATAGG
GGTTCCGCGCACATTTCCCCGAAAAGTGCCACCTGACGTCTAAGAAACCATTATTATCATGACATTAACC
TATAAAAATAGGCGTATCACGAGGCCCTTTCGTCTCGCGCGTTTCGGTGATGACGGTG
Features (pLannotate 1.2.2; 16 found; start..end, strand, type, name):
    113..162     +  misc_feature   bom (fragment): basis of mobility region from pBR322
    163..618     -  rep_origin     f1 ori (sequence partly withheld): f1 bacteriophage origin of replication; arrow indicates direction of (+) strand synthesis
    637..688     +  misc_feature   bom (fragment): basis of mobility region from pBR322
    693..833     -  repeat_region  AAV2 ITR: inverted terminal repeat of adeno-associated virus serotype 2 inverted
    842..1082    +  promoter       U6 promoter: RNA polymerase III promoter for human U6 snRNA
   1112..1187    +  misc_RNA       Sa gRNA scaffold: guide RNA scaffold for the Staphylococcus aureus CRISPR/Cas9 system
   1351..4506    +  CDS            cas9: CAS9_STAAU - Experimental evidence at protein level: Swiss-Prot protein existence level 1. CRISPR (clustered regularly interspaced short palindromic repeat) is an adaptive immune system that provides protection against mobile genetic elements (viruses, transposable elements and conjugative plasmids). CRISPR clusters contain spacers, sequences complementary to antecedent mobile elements, and target invading nucleic acids. CRISPR clusters are transcribed and processed into CRISPR RNA (crRNA). In type II CRISPR systems correct processing of pre-crRNA requires a trans- encoded small RNA (tracrRNA)
   4507..4554    +  CDS            nucleoplasmin NLS: bipartite nuclear localization signal from nucleoplasmin
   4705..4721    +  CDS            VP96 (fragment): 6 tandem repeats of the minimal activation domain of herpes simplex virus VP16 (Cheng et al., 2013)
   4918..5298    +  CDS            RELA (fragment): TF65_HUMAN - Also known as NFKB3. Experimental evidence at protein level: Swiss-Prot protein existence level 1. NF-kappa-B is a pleiotropic transcription factor present in almost all cell types and is the endpoint of a series of signal transduction events that are initiated by a vast array of stimuli related to many biological processes such as inflammation, immunity, differentiation, cell growth, tumorigenesis and apoptosis. NF-kappa-B is a homo- or heterodimeric complex formed by the Rel-like domain- containing proteins RELA/p65, RELB, NFKB1/p105, NFKB1/p50, REL and NFKB2/p52. The heterodime
   5326..5523    +  CDS            Rta AD (fragment): transcriptional activation domain from the human herpesvirus 4 (Epstein-Barr virus) replication and transcription activator Rta/BRLF1 (Hardwick et al., 1992; Chavez et al., 2015)
   5579..5719    +  repeat_region  AAV2 ITR: inverted terminal repeat of adeno-associated virus serotype 2 inverted
   5781..6369    -  rep_origin     ori: high-copy-number ColE1/pMB1/pBR322/pUC origin of replication
   6540..7400    -  CDS            AmpR: β-lactamase; bla; confers resistance to ampicillin, carbenicillin, and related antibiotics
   7401..7505    -  promoter       AmpR promoter: bla
   7600..11      +  CDS            rop (fragment) (across the origin): Rop protein, which maintains plasmids at low copy number; rop
