[The description below was written by a language model from this plasmid's Addgene catalogue record and pLannotate feature annotations shown in this document.]
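Description:
pAAV-SCP1-dSa VPR mini.-2X snRP-1 Neurog2 is an all-in-one AAV transfer plasmid for CRISPR-based transcriptional activation, built on a pUC-derived pAAV backbone. It is propagated in bacteria through a high-copy ColE1/pUC origin and selected with ampicillin (AmpR under its own bla promoter). An f1 phage origin and small bom and rop fragments are also annotated in the backbone. Two AAV2 inverted terminal repeats flank the payload, so everything between them can be packaged into recombinant AAV particles for delivery to mammalian cells or tissues.

Between the ITRs sit two expression units. A human U6 Pol III promoter drives a guide RNA carrying the Staphylococcus aureus Cas9 scaffold. Downstream is the coding sequence for nuclease-dead S. aureus Cas9, followed by a bipartite nucleoplasmin NLS and a C-terminal "VPR mini" activator, seen in the annotation as truncated pieces of a VP16-type domain, the RELA/p65 activation region and the Epstein-Barr virus Rta activation domain. According to the catalogue entry, this fusion is transcribed from the compact SCP1 core promoter and terminated by a dual snRP-1 polyadenylation signal. Neither element was picked up by the automated annotation, though unannotated gaps exist where they would be expected. These small regulatory parts and trimmed activation domains serve to keep the activator plus guide within AAV packaging capacity.

The record is inconsistent about the target: the plasmid name refers to Neurog2, whereas the purpose, insert and gene fields describe a guide against mouse Actc1. The spacer identity should therefore be verified against the sequence before use. The intended application is strong activation of an endogenous mouse gene, with AAV delivery as an option.
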