Addgene plasmid #99694: pAAV-SCP1-dSa VPR mini.-2X snRP-1 Neurog2
Purpose: Expresses dSa Cas9 fused to optimized combination of truncated activation domains from SCP1 promoter with dual snRP1 poly adenylation signal, and Sa sgRNA for Actc1, vector allows for strong activation of mouse Actc1, can be packaged and delivered as AAV
Depositing lab: George Church. Depositing organization: Harvard Medical School. Publication: Rational design of a compact CRISPR-Cas9 activator for AAV-mediated delivery. Vora S, Cheng J, Xiao R, VanDusen NJ, Quintino L, Pu WT, Vandenberghe LH, Chavez A, Church G. bioRxiv 2018. 298620 10.1101/298620.
Backbone
  Vector backbone: pAAV (pUC f1)
  Vector type: AAV, CRISPR
Growth in bacteria
  Bacterial resistance: Ampicillin, 100 μg/mL
  Growth temperature: 30°C
  Growth strain: NEB Stable
  Copy number: High Copy
Gene/Insert
  Gene/Insert name: dCas9 and gRNA targeting Actc1 (gRNA: GGTATATAAGGGGTTTTAAG)
  Species: M. musculus (mouse), Synthetic
  Mutation: dead Cas9
  Entrez Gene: Actc1 (a.k.a. Actc-1)
  Tag / fusion protein: VPR mini (C terminal on insert)
  Cloning method: Restriction Enzyme; 5′ cloning site unknown (unknown if destroyed); 3′ cloning site unknown (unknown if destroyed)
  Sequencing primers: 5′ unknown
Terms and licenses: Academic/Nonprofit Terms; Industry Terms: Not Available to Industry
Depositor comments: Please visit https://doi.org/10.1101/298620 for bioRxiv preprint.
How to cite: pAAV-SCP1-dSa VPR mini.-2X snRP-1 Neurog2 was a gift from George Church (Addgene plasmid # 99694 ; http://n2t.net/addgene:99694 ; RRID:Addgene_99694)
